Addgene plasmid #114252: pMXBC_aFq
Purpose: POC12394, MetClo assembly vector with F replication origin and chloramphenicol resistance for BsaI-based MetClo, adaptor sequence type a-q
Depositing lab: Christopher A. O'Callaghan. Depositing organization: University of Oxford. Publication: MetClo: methylase-assisted hierarchical DNA assembly using a single type IIS restriction enzyme. Lin D, O'Callaghan CA. Nucleic Acids Res. 2018 Jul 9. pii: 5050631. doi: 10.1093/nar/gky596. PubMed 29986052.
Backbone
  Vector backbone: pMXBC
  Vector type: Synthetic Biology
Growth in bacteria
  Bacterial resistance: Chloramphenicol, 25 μg/mL
  Growth temperature: 37°C
  Growth strain: DH5alpha
  Copy number: High Copy
Gene/Insert
  Gene/Insert name: LacZalpha
  Species: Synthetic
  Cloning method: Restriction Enzyme; 5′ cloning site unknown (unknown if destroyed)
Terms and licenses: Academic/Nonprofit Terms; Industry Terms: Not Available to Industry
How to cite: pMXBC_aFq was a gift from Christopher A. O'Callaghan (Addgene plasmid # 114252 ; http://n2t.net/addgene:114252 ; RRID:Addgene_114252)
