[The description below was written by a language model from this plasmid's Addgene catalogue record and pLannotate feature annotations shown in this document.]
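Description:
pMXBC_aFq is a 7,974-nt synthetic-biology assembly vector built on the pMXBC backbone for MetClo, a methylase-assisted hierarchical DNA assembly method that uses a single type IIS restriction enzyme, here BsaI. The "a-q" designation refers to the type of adaptor sequences flanking the cloning position, which determine how an assembled fragment can be joined to neighbouring fragments in the next assembly round. The BsaI sites and adaptors themselves are not annotated in the feature table. The plasmid is propagated in E. coli and selected with chloramphenicol, with resistance provided by a cat gene under its native cat promoter.

The backbone carries the full F-plasmid maintenance system. This comprises ori2 (oriS) with the RepE initiator and the incC incompatibility region, the sopA/sopB/sopC partitioning module, and a fragment of resD. These are the elements found in BAC-type vectors, where they give stable, low-copy inheritance of large inserts.

The annotated sequence also contains a high-copy ColE1/pUC-type origin lying next to the LacZα cassette. That cassette consists of a CAP site, lac promoter and operator, a pUC18/19 MCS remnant and a lacZα fragment, with lacI and bom fragments on either side. The pUC-type origin is consistent with the catalogue's "high copy" listing. Its proximity to LacZα suggests that both may form the replaceable stuffer, which would leave only F-origin replication after assembly, but the record does not state this.

LacZα is the listed insert and would serve as a blue/white screening marker lost when assembled DNA replaces it. The vector is intended as a recipient for BsaI-based assemblies, particularly large multi-fragment constructs.
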