Features (pLannotate 1.2.2; 18 found; start..end, strand, type, name):
    224..812     +  rep_origin     ori: high-copy-number ColE1/pMB1/pBR322/pUC origin of replication
    995..1087    +  CDS            lacI (fragment): lac repressor; lacI; The lac repressor binds to the lac operator to inhibit transcription in E. coli. This inhibition can be relieved by adding lactose or isopropyl-β-D-thiogalactopyranoside (IPTG).
   1100..1121    +  protein_bind   CAP binding site: CAP binding activates transcription in the presence of cAMP. E. coli catabolite activator protein
   1136..1166    +  promoter       lac promoter: promoter for the E. coli lac operon
   1174..1190    +  protein_bind   lac operator: The lac repressor binds to the lac operator to inhibit transcription in E. coli. This inhibition can be relieved by adding lactose or isopropyl-β-D-thiogalactopyranoside (IPTG). lac repressor encoded by lacI
   1227..1283    -  misc_feature   MCS: pUC18/19 multiple cloning site
   1280..1437    +  CDS            lacZα (fragment): LacZα fragment of β-galactosidase; lacZ fragment
   1443..1542    -  misc_feature   bom (fragment): basis of mobility region from pBR322
   1804..1906    +  promoter       cat promoter: promoter of the E. coli cat gene encoding chloramphenicol acetyltransferase
   1907..2563    +  CDS            cat: CAT_ECOLX - Experimental evidence at protein level: Swiss-Prot protein existence level 1. This enzyme is an effector of chloramphenicol resistance in bacteria. From Escherichia coli. This protein is used as a marker in many commonly used cloning vectors, such as pACYC184.
   2570..2914    +  CDS            resD (fragment): REDF_ECOLI - Also known as D. Protein inferred from homology: Swiss-Prot protein existence level 3. Acts as a repressor of transcription and as a site-specific resolvase that cleaves at the RfsF site. From Escherichia coli (strain K12).
   3381..3600    +  rep_origin     ori2: secondary origin of replication for the bacterial F plasmid; also known as oriS
   3691..4443    +  CDS            repE: REPE1_ECOLI - Also known as E, rep. Experimental evidence at protein level: Swiss-Prot protein existence level 1. Replication initiator in the monomeric form, and autogenous repressor in the dimeric form. From Escherichia coli (strain K12).
   4449..4699    +  misc_feature   incC: incC; incompatibility region of the bacterial F plasmid
   5025..6200    +  CDS            sopA: partitioning protein for the bacterial F plasmid; sopA
   6200..7168    +  CDS            sopB: SOPB_ECOLI - Also known as B. Experimental evidence at protein level: Swiss-Prot protein existence level 1. Control of plasmid partitioning; required to recognize the cis-acting. Binds specifically with the DNA segment containing the sopC region. SopB is trans-acting. From Escherichia coli (strain K12).
   7244..7717    +  misc_feature   sopC: sopC; centromere-like partitioning region of the bacterial F plasmid
   7817..1       +  CDS            yuaZ (fragment) (across the origin): YUAZ_ECO57 - Protein predicted: Swiss-Prot protein existence level 4. From Escherichia coli O157:H7.
>Addgene plasmid #114252 | pMXBC_aFq | addgene full sequence | sequence record 225138 | Addgene NGS Result
CACTCTGTGACTTGGTCTCAAGGTGGAGTGAGACCGGCCTAGCAGGTGTGAGTTTGTCAGACCAAGTTTA
CTCATATATACTTTAGATTGATTTAAAACTTCATTTTTAATTTAAAAGGATCTAGGTGAAGATCCTTTTT
GATAATCTCATGACCAAAATCCCTTAACGTGAGTTTTCGTTCCACTGAGCGTCAGACCCCGTAGAAAAGA
TCAAAGGATCTTCTTGAGATCCTTTTTTTCTGCGCGTAATCTGCTGCTTGCAAACAAAAAAACCACCGCT
ACCAGCGGTGGTTTGTTTGCCGGATCAAGAGCTACCAACTCTTTTTCCGAAGGTAACTGGCTTCAGCAGA
GCGCAGATACCAAATACTGTTCTTCTAGTGTAGCCGTAGTTAGGCCACCACTTCAAGAACTCTGTAGCAC
CGCCTACATACCTCGCTCTGCTAATCCTGTTACCAGTGGCTGCTGCCAGTGGCGATAAGTCGTGTCTTAC
CGGGTTGGACTCAAGACGATAGTTACCGGATAAGGCGCAGCGGTCGGGCTGAACGGGGGGTTCGTGCACA
CAGCCCAGCTTGGAGCGAACGACCTACACCGAACTGAGATACCTACAGCGTGAGCTATGAGAAAGCGCCA
CGCTTCCCGAAGGGAGAAAGGCGGACAGGTATCCGGTAAGCGGCAGGGTCGGAACAGGAGAGCGCACGAG
GGAGCTTCCAGGGGGAAACGCCTGGTATCTTTATAGTCCTGTCGGGTTTCGCCACCTCTGACTTGAGCGT
CGATTTTTGTGATGCTCGTCAGGGGGGCGGAGCCTATGGAAAAACGCCAGCAACGCGGCCTTTTTACGGT
TCCTGGCCTTTTGCTGGCCTTTTGCTCACATGTTCTTTCCTGCGTTATCCCCTGATTCTGTGGATAACCG
TATTACCGCCTTTGAGTGAGCTGATACCGCTCGCCGCAGCCGAACGACCGAGCGCAGCGAGTCAGTGAGC
GAGGAAGCGGAAGAGCGCCCAATACGCAAACCGCCTCTCCCCGCGCGTTGGCCGATTCATTAATGCAGCT
GGCACGACAGGTTTCCCGACTGGAAAGCGGGCAGTGAGCGCAACGCAATTAATGTGAGTTAGCTCACTCA
TTAGGCACCCCAGGCTTTACACTTTATGCTTCCGGCTCGTATGTTGTGTGGAATTGTGAGCGGATAACAA
TTTCACACAGGAAACAGCTATGACCATGATTACGCCAAGCTTGCATGCCTGCAGGTCGACTCTAGAGGAT
CCCCGGGTACCGAGCTCGAATTCACTGGCCGTCGTTTTACAACGTCGTGACTGGGAAAACCCTGGCGTTA
CCCAACTTAATCGCCTTGCAGCACATCCCCCTTTCGCCAGCTGGCGTAATAGCGAAGAGGCCCGCACCGA
TCGCCCTTCCCAACAGTTGCGCAGCCTGAATGGCGAATGGCGCCTGATGCGGTATTTTCTCCTTACGCAT
CTGTGCGGTATTTCACACCGCATATGGTGCACTCTCAGTACAATCTGCTCTGATGCCGCATAGTTAAGCC
AGCCCCGACACCCGCCAACACCCGCTGACGCGCCCTGACGGGCTTGTCTGCTCCCGGCATCCGCTTACAG
ACAAGCTGTGACAAGTACCACCTGGAACGCCAAAGGTCTCACGCTTGAGACCAAGTCACGAAGTGTGCGG
CCGCCTTCAGCGGCCGCACGAATAAATACCTGTGACGGAAGATCACTTCGCAGAATAAATAAATCCTGGT
GTCCCTGTTGATACCGGGAAGCCCTGGGCCAACTTTTGGCGAAAATGAGACGTTGATCGGCACGTAAGAG
GTTCCAACTTTCACCATAATGAAATAAGATCACTACCGGGCGTATTTTTTGAGTTATCGAGATTTTCAGG
AGCTAAGGAAGCTAAAATGGAGAAAAAAATCACTGGATATACCACCGTTGATATATCCCAATGGCATCGT
AAAGAACATTTTGAGGCATTTCAGTCAGTTGCTCAATGTACCTATAACCAGACCGTTCAGCTGGATATTA
CGGCCTTTTTAAAGACCGTAAAGAAAAATAAGCACAAGTTTTATCCGGCCTTTATTCACATTCTTGCCCG
CCTGATGAATGCTCATCCGGAGTTCCGTATGGCAATGAAAGACGGTGAGCTGGTGATATGGGATAGTGTT
CACCCTTGTTACACCGTTTTCCATGAGCAAACTGAAACGTTTTCATCGCTCTGGAGTGAATACCACGACG
ATTTCCGGCAGTTTCTACACATATATTCGCAAGATGTGGCGTGTTACGGTGAAAACCTGGCCTATTTCCC
TAAAGGGTTTATTGAGAATATGTTTTTCGTCTCAGCCAATCCCTGGGTGAGTTTCACCAGTTTTGATTTA
AACGTGGCCAATATGGACAACTTCTTCGCCCCCGTTTTCACCATGGGCAAATATTATACGCAAGGCGACA
AGGTGCTGATGCCGCTGGCGATTCAGGTTCATCATGCCGTTTGTGATGGCTTCCATGTCGGCAGAATGCT
TAATGAATTACAACAGTACTGCGATGAGTGGCAGGGCGGGGCGTAAGAGCTGGAGCGGCGTAACCGTCGC
ACAGGAAGGACAGAGAAAGCGCGGATCTGGGAAGTGACGGACAGAACGGTCAGGACCTGGATTGGGGAGG
CGGTTGCCGCCGCTGCTGCTGACGGTGTGACGTTCTCTGTTCCGGTCACACCACATACGTTCCGCCATTC
CTATGCGATGCACATGCTGTATGCCGGTATACCGCTGAAAGTTCTGCAAAGCCTGATGGGACATAAGTCC
ATCAGTTCAACGGAAGTCTACACGAAGGTTTTTGCGCTGGATGTGGCTGCCCGGCTCCGGGTGCAGTTTG
CGATGCCGGAGTCTGATGCGGTTGCGATGCTGAAACAATTATCCTGAGAATAAATGCCTTGGCCTTTATA
TGGAAATGTGGAACTGAGTGGATATGCTGTTTTTGTCTGTTAAACAGAGAAGCTGGCTGTTATCCACTGA
GAAGCGAACGAAACAGTCGGGAAAATCTCCCATTATCGTAGAGATCCGCATTATTAATCTCAGGAGCCTG
TGTAGCGTTTATAGGAAGTAGTGTTCTGTCATGATGCCTGCAAGCGGTAACGAAAACGATTTGAATATGC
CTTCAGGAACAATAGAAATCTTCGTGCGGTGTTACGTTGAAGTGGAGCGGATTATGTCAGCAATGGACAG
AACAACCTAATGAACACAGAACCATGATGTGGTCTGTCCTTTTACAGCCAGTAGTGCTCGCCGCAGTCGA
GCGACAGGGCGAAGCCCTCGAGTGAGCGAGGAAGCACCAGGGAACAGCACTTATATATTCTGCTTACACA
CGATGCCTGAAAAAACTTCCCTTGGGGTTATCCACTTATCCACGGGGATATTTTTATAATTATTTTTTTT
ATAGTTTTTAGATCTTCTTTTTTAGAGCGCCTTGTAGGCCTTTATCCATGCTGGTTCTAGAGAAGGTGTT
GTGACAAATTGCCCTTTCAGTGTGACAAATCACCCTCAAATGACAGTCCTGTCTGTGACAAATTGCCCTT
AACCCTGTGACAAATTGCCCTCAGAAGAAGCTGTTTTTTCACAAAGTTATCCCTGCTTATTGACTCTTTT
TTATTTAGTGTGACAATCTAAAAACTTGTCACACTTCACATGGATCTGTCATGGCGGAAACAGCGGTTAT
CAATCACAAGAAACGTAAAAATAGCCCGCGAATCGTCCAGTCAAACGACCTCACTGAGGCGGCATATAGT
CTCTCCCGGGATCAAAAACGTATGCTGTATCTGTTCGTTGACCAGATCAGAAAATCTGATGGCACCCTAC
AGGAACATGACGGTATCTGCGAGATCCATGTTGCTAAATATGCTGAAATATTCGGATTGACCTCTGCGGA
AGCCAGTAAGGATATACGGCAGGCATTGAAGAGTTTCGCGGGGAAGGAAGTGGTTTTTTATCGCCCTGAA
GAGGATGCCGGCGATGAAAAAGGCTATGAATCTTTTCCTTGGTTTATCAAACGTGCGCACAGTCCATCCA
GAGGGCTTTACAGTGTACATATCAACCCATATCTCATTCCCTTCTTTATCGGGTTACAGAACCGGTTTAC
GCAGTTTCGGCTTAGTGAAACAAAAGAAATCACCAATCCGTATGCCATGCGTTTATACGAATCCCTGTGT
CAGTATCGTAAGCCGGATGGCTCAGGCATCGTGTCTCTGAAAATCGACTGGATCATAGAGCGTTACCAGC
TGCCTCAAAGTTACCAGCGTATGCCTGACTTCCGCCGCCGCTTCCTGCAGGTCTGTGTTAATGAGATCAA
CAGCAGAACTCCAATGCGCCTCTCATACATTGAGAAAAAGAAAGGCCGCCAGACGACTCATATCGTATTT
TCCTTCCGCGATATCACTTCCATGACGACAGGATAGTCTGAGGGTTATCTGTCACAGATTTGAGGGTGGT
TCGTCACATTTGTTCTGACCTACTGAGGGTAATTTGTCACAGTTTTGCTGTTTCCTTCAGCCTGCATGGA
TTTTCTCATACTTTTTGAACTGTAATTTTTAAGGAAGCCAAATTTGAGGGCAGTTTGTCACAGTTGATTT
CCTTCTCTTTCCCTTCGTCATGTGACCTGATATCGGGGGTTAGTTCGTCATCATTGATGAGGGTTGATTA
TCACAGTTTATTACTCTGAATTGGCTATCCGCGTGTGTACCTCTACCTGGAGTTTTTCCCACGGTGGATA
TTTCTTCTTGCGCTGAGCGTAAGAGCTATCTGACAGAACAGTTCTTCTTTGCTTCCTCGCCAGTTCGCTC
GCTATGCTCGGTTACACGGCTGCGGCGAGCGCTAGTGATAATAAGTGACTGAGGTATGTGGTGTTCTTAT
CTCCTTTTGTAGTGTTGCTCTTATTTTAAACAACTTTGCGGTTTTTTGATGACTTTGCGATTTTGTTGTT
GCTTTGCAGTAAATTGCAAGATTTAATAAAAAAACGCAAAGCAATGATTAAAGGATGTTCAGAATGAAAC
TCATGGAAACACTTAACCAGTGCATAAACGCTGGTCATGAAATGACGAAGGCTATCGCCATTGCACAGTT
TAATGATGACAGCCCGGAAGCGAGGAAAATAACCCGGCGCTGGAGAATAGGTGAAGCAGCGGATTTAGTT
GGGGTTTCTTCTCAGGCTATCAGAGATGCCGAGAAAGCAGGGCGACTACCGCACCCGGATATGGAAATTC
GAGGACGGGTTGAGCAACGTGTTGGTTATACAATTGAACAAATTAATCATATGCGTGATGTGTTTGGTAC
GCGATTGCGACGTGCTGAGGACGTATTTCCACCGGTGATCGGGGTTGCTGCCCATAAAGGTGGCGTTTAC
AAAACCTCAGTTTCTGTTCATCTTGCTCAGGATCTGGCTCTGAAGGGGCTACGTGTTTTGCTCGTGGAAG
GTAACGACCCCCAGGGAACAGCCTCAATGTATCACGGATGGGTACCAGATCTTCATATTCATGCAGAAGA
TACTCTCCTGCCTTTCTATCTTGGGGAAAAGGACGATGTCACTTATGCAATAAAGCCCACTTGCTGGCCG
GGGCTTGACATTATTCCTTCCTGTCTGGCTCTGCACCGTATTGAAACTGAGTTAATGGGCAAATTTGATG
AAGGTAAACTGCCCACCGATCCACACCTGATGCTCCGACTGGCCATTGAAACTGTTGCTCATGACTATGA
TGTCATAGTTATTGACAGCGCGCCTAACCTGGGTATCGGCACGATTAATGTCGTATGTGCTGCTGATGTG
CTGATTGTTCCCACGCCTGCTGAGTTGTTTGACTACACCTCCGCACTGCAGTTTTTCGATATGCTTCGTG
ATCTGCTCAAGAACGTTGATCTTAAAGGGTTCGAGCCTGATGTACGTATTTTGCTTACCAAATACAGCAA
TAGTAATGGCTCTCAGTCCCCGTGGATGGAGGAGCAAATTCGGGATGCCTGGGGAAGCATGGTTCTAAAA
AATGTTGTACGTGAAACGGATGAAGTTGGTAAAGGTCAGATCCGGATGAGAACTGTTTTTGAACAGGCCA
TTGATCAACGCAGTTCAACTGGTGCCTGGAGAAATGCTCTTTCTATTTGGGAACCTGTCTGCAATGAAAT
TTTCGATCGTCTGATTAAACCACGCTGGGAGATTAGATAATGAAGCGTGCGCCTGTTATTCCAAAACATA
CGCTCAATACTCAACCGGTTGAAGATACTTCGTTATCGACACCAGCTGCCCCGATGGTGGATTCGTTAAT
TGCGCGCGTAGGAGTAATGGCTCGCGGTAATGCCATTACTTTGCCTGTATGTGGTCGGGATGTGAAGTTT
ACTCTTGAAGTGCTCCGGGGTGATAGTGTTGAGAAAACCTCTCGGGTATGGTCAGGTAATGAACGTGACC
AGGAGCTGCTTACTGAGGACGCACTGGATGATCTCATCCCTTCTTTTCTACTGACTGGTCAACAGACACC
GGCGTTCGGTCGAAGAGTATCTGGTGTCATAGAAATTGCCGATGGGAGTCGCCGTCGTAAAGCTGCTGCA
CTTACCGAAAGTGATTATCGTGTTCTGGTTGGCGAGCTGGATGATGAGCAGATGGCTGCATTATCCAGAT
TGGGTAACGATTATCGCCCAACAAGTGCTTATGAACGTGGTCAGCGTTATGCAAGCCGATTGCAGAATGA
ATTTGCTGGAAATATTTCTGCGCTGGCTGATGCGGAAAATATTTCACGTAAGATTATTACCCGCTGTATC
AACACCGCCAAATTGCCTAAATCAGTTGTTGCTCTTTTTTCTCACCCCGGTGAACTATCTGCCCGGTCAG
GTGATGCACTTCAAAAAGCCTTTACAGATAAAGAGGAATTACTTAAGCAGCAGGCATCTAACCTTCATGA
GCAGAAAAAAGCTGGGGTGATATTTGAAGCTGAAGAAGTTATCACTCTTTTAACTTCTGTGCTTAAAACG
TCATCTGCATCAAGAACTAGTTTAAGCTCACGACATCAGTTTGCTCCTGGAGCGACAGTATTGTATAAGG
GCGATAAAATGGTGCTTAACCTGGACAGGTCACGTGTTCCAACTGAGTGTATAGAGAAAATTGAGGCCAT
TCTTAAGGAACTTGAAAAGCCAGCACCCTGATGCGACCACGTTTTAGTCTACGTTTATCTGTCTTTACTT
AATGTCCTTTGTTACAGGCCAGAAAGCATAACTGGCCTGAATATTCTCTCTGGGCCCACTGTTCCACTTG
TATCGTCGGTCTGATAATCAGACTGGGACCACGGTCCCACTCGTATCGTCGGTCTGATTATTAGTCTGGG
ACCACGGTCCCACTCGTATCGTCGGTCTGATTATTAGTCTGGGACCACGGTCCCACTCGTATCGTCGGTC
TGATAATCAGACTGGGACCACGGTCCCACTCGTATCGTCGGTCTGATTATTAGTCTGGGACCATGGTCCC
ACTCGTATCGTCGGTCTGATTATTAGTCTGGGACCACGGTCCCACTCGTATCGTCGGTCTGATTATTAGT
CTGGAACCACGGTCCCACTCGTATCGTCGGTCTGATTATTAGTCTGGGACCACGGTCCCACTCGTATCGT
CGGTCTGATTATTAGTCTGGGACCACGATCCCACTCGTGTTGTCGGTCTGATTATCGGTCTGGGACCACG
GTCCCACTTGTATTGTCGATCAGACTATCAGCGTGAGACTACGATTCCATCAATGCCTGTCAAGGGCAAG
TATTGACATGTCGTCGTAACCTGTAGAACGGAGTAACCTCGGTGTGCGGTTGTATGCCTGCTGTGGATTG
CTGCTGTGTCCTGCTTATCCACAACATTTTGCGCACGGTTATGTGGACAAAATACCTGGTTACCCAGGCC
GTGCCGGCACGTTAACCGGGCTGCATCCGATGCAAGTGTGTCGCTGTCGACGCAAGCGGCCGCA
